LOCUS       pDESTtol2pACrymCherry 7480 bp DNA SYN
DEFINITION  pDESTtol2pACrymCherry
ACCESSION
KEYWORDS
SOURCE
  ORGANISM  other sequences; artificial sequences; vectors.
FEATURES             Location/Qualifiers
     source          1..8041
                     /dnas_title="pT2dusp5ce1P1gfpCrymC"
                     /organism="pDESTtol2pACrymCherry"
                     /mol_type="other DNA"
     misc_feature    complement(1068..1087)
                     /label=EBV_rev_primer
     CDS             complement(1301..2011)
                     /label=ORF
     frame           1
                     /translation="MVSKGEDDNMAIIKEFMRFKVHMEGSVNGHEFEIEGEGEGRPYEG
                     TQTAKLKVTKGGPLPFAWDILSPQFMYGSKAYVKHPADIPDYLKLSFPEGFKWERVMNF
                     EDGGVVTVTQDSSLQDGEFIYKVKLRGTNFPSDGPVMQKKTMGWEASSERMYPEDGALK
                     GEIKQRLKLKDGGHYDAEVKTTYKAKKPVQLPGAYNVNIKLDITSHNEDYTIVEQYERA
                     EGHHSTGGMDELYK*"
     gene            complement(1304..2008)
                     /dnas_title="mCherry (variant)"
                     /label=mCherry (variant)
                     /gene="mCherry (variant)"
                     /translation="MVSKGEDDNMAIIKEFMRFKVHMEGSVNGHEFEIEGEGEGRPYEG
                     TQTAKLKVTKGGPLPFAWDILSPQFMYGSKAYVKHPADIPDYLKLSFPEGFKWERVMNF
                     EDGGVVTVTQDSSLQDGEFIYKVKLRGTNFPSDGPVMQKKTMGWEASSERMYPEDGALK
                     GEIKQRLKLKDGGHYDAEVKTTYKAKKPVQLPGAYNVNIKLDITSHNEDYTIVEQYERA
                     EGHHSTGGMDELYK*"
     misc_feature    complement(1381..1404)
                     /label=dsRed1_C_primer
                     /translation="MVSKGEDDNMAIIKEFMRFKVHMEGSVNGHEFEIEGEGEGRPYEG
                     TQTAKLKVTKGGPLPFAWDILSPQFMYGSKAYVKHPADIPDYLKLSFPEGFKWERVMNF
                     EDGGVVTVTQDSSLQDGEFIYKVKLRGTNFPSDGPVMQKKTMGWEASSERMYPEDGALK
                     GEIKQRLKLKDGGHYDAEVKTTYKAKKPVQLPGAYNVNIKLDITSHNEDYTIVEQYERA
                     EGHHSTGGMDELYK*"
     misc_feature    complement(1778..1831)
                     /label=Q66M (mCherry)
                     /translation="MVSKGEDDNMAIIKEFMRFKVHMEGSVNGHEFEIEGEGEGRPYEG
                     TQTAKLKVTKGGPLPFAWDILSPQFMYGSKAYVKHPADIPDYLKLSFPEGFKWERVMNF
                     EDGGVVTVTQDSSLQDGEFIYKVKLRGTNFPSDGPVMQKKTMGWEASSERMYPEDGALK
                     GEIKQRLKLKDGGHYDAEVKTTYKAKKPVQLPGAYNVNIKLDITSHNEDYTIVEQYERA
                     EGHHSTGGMDELYK*"
     promoter        2661..2679
                     /label=M13_reverse_primer
                     /translation="MVSKGEDDNMAIIKEFMRFKVHMEGSVNGHEFEIEGEGEGRPYEG
                     TQTAKLKVTKGGPLPFAWDILSPQFMYGSKAYVKHPADIPDYLKLSFPEGFKWERVMNF
                     EDGGVVTVTQDSSLQDGEFIYKVKLRGTNFPSDGPVMQKKTMGWEASSERMYPEDGALK
                     GEIKQRLKLKDGGHYDAEVKTTYKAKKPVQLPGAYNVNIKLDITSHNEDYTIVEQYERA
                     EGHHSTGGMDELYK*"
     terminator      complement(5008..5127)
                     /label=SV40_PA_terminator
                     /translation="MEKKITGYTTVDISQWHRKEHFEAFQSVAQCTYNQTVQLDITAFL
                     KTVKKNKHKFYPAFIHILARLMNAHPEFRMAMKDGELVIWDSVHPCYTVFHEQTETFSS
                     LWSEYHDDFRQFLHIYSQDVACYGENLAYFPKGFIENMFFVSANPWVSFTSFDLNVANM
                     DNFFAPVFTMGKYYTQGDKVLMPLAIQVHHAVCDGFHVGRMLNELQQYCDEWQGGA*"
     misc_feature    complement(5022..5041)
                     /label=EBV_rev_primer
                     /translation="MEKKITGYTTVDISQWHRKEHFEAFQSVAQCTYNQTVQLDITAFL
                     KTVKKNKHKFYPAFIHILARLMNAHPEFRMAMKDGELVIWDSVHPCYTVFHEQTETFSS
                     LWSEYHDDFRQFLHIYSQDVACYGENLAYFPKGFIENMFFVSANPWVSFTSFDLNVANM
                     DNFFAPVFTMGKYYTQGDKVLMPLAIQVHHAVCDGFHVGRMLNELQQYCDEWQGGA*"
     misc_feature    complement(5804..5820)
                     /label=pBluescriptSK_primer
                     /translation="MEKKITGYTTVDISQWHRKEHFEAFQSVAQCTYNQTVQLDITAFL
                     KTVKKNKHKFYPAFIHILARLMNAHPEFRMAMKDGELVIWDSVHPCYTVFHEQTETFSS
                     LWSEYHDDFRQFLHIYSQDVACYGENLAYFPKGFIENMFFVSANPWVSFTSFDLNVANM
                     DNFFAPVFTMGKYYTQGDKVLMPLAIQVHHAVCDGFHVGRMLNELQQYCDEWQGGA*"
     promoter        complement(5856..5875)
                     /label=T3_promoter
                     /translation="MEKKITGYTTVDISQWHRKEHFEAFQSVAQCTYNQTVQLDITAFL
                     KTVKKNKHKFYPAFIHILARLMNAHPEFRMAMKDGELVIWDSVHPCYTVFHEQTETFSS
                     LWSEYHDDFRQFLHIYSQDVACYGENLAYFPKGFIENMFFVSANPWVSFTSFDLNVANM
                     DNFFAPVFTMGKYYTQGDKVLMPLAIQVHHAVCDGFHVGRMLNELQQYCDEWQGGA*"
     promoter        complement(5892..5910)
                     /label=M13_reverse_primer
                     /translation="MEKKITGYTTVDISQWHRKEHFEAFQSVAQCTYNQTVQLDITAFL
                     KTVKKNKHKFYPAFIHILARLMNAHPEFRMAMKDGELVIWDSVHPCYTVFHEQTETFSS
                     LWSEYHDDFRQFLHIYSQDVACYGENLAYFPKGFIENMFFVSANPWVSFTSFDLNVANM
                     DNFFAPVFTMGKYYTQGDKVLMPLAIQVHHAVCDGFHVGRMLNELQQYCDEWQGGA*"
     misc_feature    complement(5909..5931)
                     /label=M13_pUC_rev_primer
                     /translation="MEKKITGYTTVDISQWHRKEHFEAFQSVAQCTYNQTVQLDITAFL
                     KTVKKNKHKFYPAFIHILARLMNAHPEFRMAMKDGELVIWDSVHPCYTVFHEQTETFSS
                     LWSEYHDDFRQFLHIYSQDVACYGENLAYFPKGFIENMFFVSANPWVSFTSFDLNVANM
                     DNFFAPVFTMGKYYTQGDKVLMPLAIQVHHAVCDGFHVGRMLNELQQYCDEWQGGA*"
     promoter        complement(5945..5974)
                     /label=lac_promoter
                     /translation="MEKKITGYTTVDISQWHRKEHFEAFQSVAQCTYNQTVQLDITAFL
                     KTVKKNKHKFYPAFIHILARLMNAHPEFRMAMKDGELVIWDSVHPCYTVFHEQTETFSS
                     LWSEYHDDFRQFLHIYSQDVACYGENLAYFPKGFIENMFFVSANPWVSFTSFDLNVANM
                     DNFFAPVFTMGKYYTQGDKVLMPLAIQVHHAVCDGFHVGRMLNELQQYCDEWQGGA*"
     gene            complement(7057..7917)
                     /dnas_title="Ampicillin"
                     /label=Ampicillin
                     /gene="Ampicillin"
                     /translation="MEKKITGYTTVDISQWHRKEHFEAFQSVAQCTYNQTVQLDITAFL
                     KTVKKNKHKFYPAFIHILARLMNAHPEFRMAMKDGELVIWDSVHPCYTVFHEQTETFSS
                     LWSEYHDDFRQFLHIYSQDVACYGENLAYFPKGFIENMFFVSANPWVSFTSFDLNVANM
                     DNFFAPVFTMGKYYTQGDKVLMPLAIQVHHAVCDGFHVGRMLNELQQYCDEWQGGA*"
     CDS             complement(7057..7917)
                     /label=ORF
     frame           2
                     /translation="MSIQHFRVALIPFFAAFCLPVFAHPETLVKVKDAEDQLGARVGYI
                     ELDLNSGKILESFRPEERFPMMSTFKVLLCGAVLSRIDAGQEQLGRRIHYSQNDLVEYS
                     PVTEKHLTDGMTVRELCSAAITMSDNTAANLLLTTIGGPKELTAFLHNMGDHVTRLDRW
                     EPELNEAIPNDERDTTMPVAMATTLRKLLTGELLTLASRQQLIDWMEADKVAGPLLRSA
                     LPAGWFIADKSGAGERGSRGIIAALGPDGKPSRIVVIYTTGSQATMDERNRQIAEIGAS
                     LIKHW*"
     promoter        complement(7959..7987)
                     /label=AmpR_promoter
                     /translation="MSIQHFRVALIPFFAAFCLPVFAHPETLVKVKDAEDQLGARVGYI
                     ELDLNSGKILESFRPEERFPMMSTFKVLLCGAVLSRIDAGQEQLGRRIHYSQNDLVEYS
                     PVTEKHLTDGMTVRELCSAAITMSDNTAANLLLTTIGGPKELTAFLHNMGDHVTRLDRW
                     EPELNEAIPNDERDTTMPVAMATTLRKLLTGELLTLASRQQLIDWMEADKVAGPLLRSA
                     LPAGWFIADKSGAGERGSRGIIAALGPDGKPSRIVVIYTTGSQATMDERNRQIAEIGAS
                     LIKHW*"
     misc_feature    3479..3502
                     /note="attB1"
     misc_feature    4888..4911
                     /note="attB2"
     misc_feature    4912..4919
                     /note="AscI "
     misc_feature    4920..4925
                     /note="SnaBI"
     misc_feature    4926..4931
                     /note="SpeI"
     misc_feature    4932..4937
                     /note="XhoI"
     promoter        complement(4966..4982)
                     /label=M13_forward20_primer
                     /translation="MEKKITGYTTVDISQWHRKEHFEAFQSVAQCTYNQTVQLDITAFL
                     KTVKKNKHKFYPAFIHILARLMNAHPEFRMAMKDGELVIWDSVHPCYTVFHEQTETFSS
                     LWSEYHDDFRQFLHIYSQDVACYGENLAYFPKGFIENMFFVSANPWVSFTSFDLNVANM
                     DNFFAPVFTMGKYYTQGDKVLMPLAIQVHHAVCDGFHVGRMLNELQQYCDEWQGGA*"
     misc_feature    4938..4957
                     /note="attB3"
     misc_feature    2695..2715
                     /note="attB4"
     misc_feature    2716..3478
                     /note="dusp5enh1"
     misc_feature    3508..4076
                     /note="dusp5P1"
     misc_feature    4085..4879
                     /note="egfp CDS"
ORIGIN
        1 CCACCTAAAT TGTAAGCGTT AATATTTTGT TAAAATTCGC GTTAAATTTT TGTTAAATCA
       61 GCTCATTTTT TAACCAATAG GCCGAAATCG GCAAAATCCC TTATAAATCA AAAGAATAGA
      121 CCGAGATAGG GTTGAGTGTT GTTCCAGTTT GGAACAAGAG TCCACTATTA AAGAACGTGG
      181 ACTCCAACGT CAAAGGGCGA AAAACCGTCT ATCAGGGCGA TGGCCCACGC TGGCTAAGAA
      241 CTCATCAGCC TCCCCGGTCC ATCTACCCAC GTACCAATGC ACCAATTGGC CACAATGACG
      301 GCTACTACAT GGTGCCATTC CTTCCTCTTT ATAGGAATGG AGACTACCTC CTGTCCAACA
      361 AGGCTCTTGG ATACGAGTAC GCCTACCTGT TGGACCCAGG TCATTGCACA ACACCAGAAA
      421 TGCCCTCTGA TCTGCAAAAG ACGTGAATAT CTGTTCAGAC ACCCATATCC ACTCTGTTCC
      481 ACACAGGTCA GAGGTTTGTC CAGGAGTTCT TGACAGAGGT GTAAAAAGTA CTCAAAAATT
      541 TTACTCAAGT GAAAGTACAA GTACTTAGGG AAAATTTTAC TCAATTAAAA GTAAAAGTAT
      601 CTGGCTAGAA TCTTACTTGA GTAAAAGTAA AAAAGTACTC CATTAAAATT GTACTTGAGT
      661 ATTAAGGAAG TAAAAGTAAA AGCAAGAAAG AAAACTAGAG ATTCTTGTTT AAGCTTTTAA
      721 TCTCAAAAAA CATTAAATGA AATGCATACA AGGTTTTATC CTGCTTTAGA ACTGTTTGTA
      781 TTTAATTATC AAACTATAAG ACAGACAATC TAATGCCAGT ACACGCTACT CAAAGTTGTA
      841 AAACCTCAGA TTTAACTTCA GTAGAAGCTG ATTCTCAAAA TTGTTAGTGT CAAGCCTAGC
      901 TCTTTTGGGG CTGAAAAGCA ATCCTGCAGT GCTGAAAAGC CTCTCACAGG CAGCCGATGC
      961 GGGAAGAGGT GTATTAGTCT TGATAGAGAG GCTGCAAATA GCAGGAAACG TGAGCAGAGA
     1021 CTCCCTGGTG TCTGAAACAC AGGCCCATTT ACGCCTTAAG ATACATTGAT GAGTTTGGAC
     1081 AAACCACAAC TAGAATGCAG TGAAAAAAAT GCTTTATTTG TGAAATTTGT GATGCTATTG
     1141 CTTTATTTGT AACCATTATA AGCTGCAATA AACAAGTTAA CAACAACAAT TGCATTCATT
     1201 TTATGTTTCA GGTTCAGGGG GAGGTGTGGG AGGTTTTTTA AAGCAAGTAA AACCTCTACA
     1261 AATGTGGTAT GGCTGATTAT GATCTAGAGT CGCGGCCGCT TTACTTGTAC AGCTCGTCCA
     1321 TGCCGCCGGT GGAGTGGTGG CCCTCGGCGC GCTCGTACTG TTCCACGATG GTGTAGTCCT
     1381 CGTTGTGGGA GGTGATGTCC AGCTTGATGT TGACGTTGTA GGCGCCGGGC AGCTGCACGG
     1441 GCTTCTTGGC CTTGTAGGTG GTCTTGACCT CGGCGTCGTA GTGGCCGCCG TCCTTCAGCT
     1501 TCAGCCTCTG CTTGATCTCG CCCTTCAGGG CGCCGTCCTC GGGGTACATC CGCTCGGAGG
     1561 AGGCCTCCCA GCCCATGGTC TTCTTCTGCA TTACGGGGCC GTCGGAGGGG AAGTTGGTGC
     1621 CGCGCAGCTT CACCTTGTAG ATGAACTCGC CGTCCTGCAG GGAGGAGTCC TGGGTCACGG
     1681 TCACCACGCC GCCGTCCTCG AAGTTCATCA CGCGCTCCCA CTTGAAGCCC TCGGGGAAGG
     1741 ACAGCTTCAA GTAGTCGGGG ATGTCGGCGG GGTGCTTCAC GTAGGCCTTG GAGCCGTACA
     1801 TGAACTGAGG GGACAGGATG TCCCAGGCGA AGGGCAGGGG GCCGCCCTTG GTCACCTTCA
     1861 GCTTGGCGGT CTGGGTGCCC TCGTAGGGGC GGCCCTCGCC CTCGCCCTCG ATCTCGAACT
     1921 CGTGGCCGTT CACGGAGCCC TCCATGTGCA CCTTGAAGCG CATGAACTCC TTGATGATGG
     1981 CCATGTTGTC ATCCTCGCCC TTGCTCACCA TGGTGGCGAC CGGTAATGTC AGACCTGGTA
     2041 ACTCCTTACT GTAACTTATT GCACCTGATG AACAAAAGAT GTGAACTGAA CGCAAGTAGG
     2101 AGGCTAATAG AGGCTAGTAC AGTACAAAGA TCCCCAAATG ATGTGTGCCG GCCTTAGTGG
     2161 AGGCAGACCC CTGGTTATAT ACCTGTGCTG CAGAAAGAGG GGCTTACAAA TGGATCTCTC
     2221 TGGAATGGCA TTATCTCATG GTGGGAACAG TGTTGTCAGC AGAATCAGCG GGGTGGACTC
     2281 TGACCTGAGA ATGACAGTCT AGCACTGAAT GGCTCAGACA ATACTCTTGT GGCCAACTAT
     2341 CACCGGAAAA TAAGTGCCTG CCAAAACAAA CCAGACCAGA TGAAGCTACA TGGCTGTAGA
     2401 ACGTCAGTAT TTAATGTGTT GTGGCCACTT GGTTCACCAG ATTTAAGAGC TAATTTTTTT
     2461 AAATATCACA GATAATCAAT CGCTTTTTTT TTTCTTGACT GAAAAGCTTA GACTGGAAAA
     2521 TTCTTTGAAA AAGTTTGCAC TACAGAAAAT AAATACATAA CATCCTGCAC TGAATGCACA
     2581 CTATTAATAG AAAAGAGAGC ATTATTGTAG GAAATGTATT GTATATGTAC ATTCTGTGCA
     2641 TTTCACAATT TTCTCGAGCA GGAAACAGCT ATGACCATGA TTACGCCAAG CTATCAACTT
     2701 TGTATAGAAA AGTTGGTTAA AACAACTACA CTTTCATAAA GGTCAACATC TACATATCTA
     2761 CAAGCATTAC ATTTTTTGTT TTCAACTGCT GTATAAGCAA CATGTGCTAA CATGTAATAG
     2821 GCGGCAAGAC AGCTGAGTAA AATCTGCAAA ACACACACAC ACACACACAC TCATGCACTT
     2881 GAGCAGCAGA TGAAGATCTG TCTGTGGTTC ATTAGTAATG AGGCTCTCGC AGACACACCT
     2941 CATCTCCACC CTGCTGCTGT GGAACTGGGA GTTTTACGCC ACACCACAGT TTCATTCTCA
     3001 CTCTAAATGG AAACTGTGCG TGCACTCCCC AATTTAAGCA CACAACCTAA TTTTTCAAAA
     3061 GATGGCCACA AAGTTTGAGC TGACCAGTTG GATGTTGTGT TGTTTTTGCT GAGTCCTCGA
     3121 GGTATGGGAT GTTTACATGC CCTGAGGATG TGCATTGTTT CTCATGCCTG GTCTTGTAGC
     3181 TGCCAGTCTA GATCTGCTGA GAGCTGTTCC CATTTCCTGC TTTACAGGAA GTGTCGGcCC
     3241 CCACTGGTCT TTGTCACTCA GAGAGACAGG AAGAGGAAAC GGCCCACAGG AAACATCTCC
     3301 CCCACTTGCT ACGAATCATC CCGCAACATG AGCCTACAAG CACAAACTGT TTTCATTTAG
     3361 TTAGTTTATG GTAGAACACA CTGTGAAAGT GAAGATGTTT GCAATGGTCT GACCTAAATG
     3421 CTTTTATTTG TGTGACACAA TGTAATTAGG ACAGTTAATG CATGATTAAG TAGTCGAAca
     3481 agtttgtaca aaaaagcagg ctCGCTATTC AGTCAAATTT TGCCAACAAC TTGTTTTTAT
     3541 GAAATACAAA GGACCAGATT CAGCTTTAAT TTTCTTACTG AAGAAAAAAG TTGTTTATAT
     3601 ATGATACATT AAAAGCATAT TTTTGTTTTT GAGGTATTTC TTTTAAGTGC TTGAACTTTT
     3661 AAAGTGACAA ACTGAAGTAC CTCATCATCC TTTGTTGGTG TGGGCGATAA AATAGCCTAG
     3721 TTGTCCTAAA ATAACCTTCT ATGTTGTCGT TTTCAAATAC TTTCAAGGTT ATTACAATAA
     3781 ATGAGCGCTT GAATTACAAG AAAGTGACAC ATATGAGCAG CACCGTGATG AACCGATGAG
     3841 TTAAATGTTC AGTATTTATT CGCCTCACTC GGTTTTCAAG GGCGGGTTCA GTCAACAGAA
     3901 TGTGGGCGCG CTCCCGTGTC GGTGTGTCCA TATATGGTTC GTGACGTCAA GCGCCGGAGG
     3961 TTCCATTCAC ATAAAACCGA TCAGACGGAA TCCCCTTGGA GGAAATGTAG ACTCAGGCTC
     4021 AGTACGCAGG GTTTAGTAGG CAACCTACAC CCCTGAAACA TCCACATCCC TATTTATCGC
     4081 CACCATGGTG AGCAAGGGCG AGGAGCTGTT CACCGGGGTG GTGCCCATCC TGGTCGAGCT
     4141 GGACGGCGAC GTAAACGGCC ACAAGTTCAG CGTGTCCGGC GAGGGCGAGG GCGATGCCAC
     4201 CTACGGCAAG CTGACCCTGA AGTTCATCTG CACCACCGGC AAGCTGCCCG TGCCCTGGCC
     4261 CACCCTCGTG ACCACCCTGA CCTACGGCGT GCAGTGCTTC AGCCGCTACC CCGACCACAT
     4321 GAAGCAGCAC GACTTCTTCA AGTCCGCCAT GCCCGAAGGC TACGTCCAGG AGCGCACCAT
     4381 CTTCTTCAAG GACGACGGCA ACTACAAGAC CCGCGCCGAG GTGAAGTTCG AGGGCGACAC
     4441 CCTGGTGAAC CGCATCGAGC TGAAGGGCAT CGACTTCAAG GAGGACGGCA ACATCCTGGG
     4501 GCACAAGCTG GAGTACAACT ACAACAGCCA CAACGTCTAT ATCATGGCCG ACAAGCAGAA
     4561 GAACGGCATC AAGGTGAACT TCAAGATCCG CCACAACATC GAGGACGGCA GCGTGCAGCT
     4621 CGCCGACCAC TACCAGCAGA ACACCCCCAT CGGCGACGGC CCCGTGCTGC TGCCCGACAA
     4681 CCACTACCTG AGCACCCAGT CCGCCCTGAG CAAAGACCCC AACGAGAAGC GCGATCACAT
     4741 GGTCCTGCTG GAGTTCGTGA CCGCCGCCGG GATCACTCTC GGCATGGACG AGCTGTACAA
     4801 GTCCGGACTC AGATCTCGAG CTCAAGCTTC GAATTCTGCA GTCGACGGTA CCGCGGGCCC
     4861 GGGATCCACC GGATCTAGAT AACTGATacc cagctttCTT GTACAAAGTG GGGCGCGCCT
     4921 ACGTAACTAG TCTCGAGCAA CTTTATTATA CATAGTTGAT AATTCACTGG CCGTCGTTTT
     4981 ACGGTACCAT CGATGATGAT CCAGACATGA TAAGATACAT TGATGAGTTT GGACAAACCA
     5041 CAACTAGAAT GCAGTGAAAA AAATGCTTTA TTTGTGAAAT TTGTGATGCT ATTGCTTTAT
     5101 TTGTAACCAT TATAAGCTGC AATAAACAAG TTAACAACAA CAATTGCATT CATTTTATGT
     5161 TTCAGGTTCA GGGGGAGGTG TGGGAGGTTT TTTAAAGCAA GTAAAACCTC TACAAATGTG
     5221 GTATGGCTGA TTATGATCCT CTAGATCAGA TCTGCGAAGA TACGGCCACG GGTGCTCTTG
     5281 ATCCTGTGGC TGATTTTGGA CTGTGCTGCT CGCAGCTGCT GATGAATCAC ATACTTCCTC
     5341 CATTTTCTTC CACTGATTGA CTGTTATAAT TTCCCTAATT TCCAGGTCAA GGTGCTGTGC
     5401 ATTGTGGTAA TAGATGTGAC ATGACGTCAC TTCCAAAGGA CCAATGAACA TGTCTGACCA
     5461 ATTTCATATA ATGTGAAAAC GATTTTCATA GGCAGAATAA ATAACATTTA AATTAAACTG
     5521 GGCATCAGCG CAATTCAATT GGTTTGGTAA TAGCAAGGGA AAATAGAATG AAGTGATCTC
     5581 CAAAAAATAA GTACTTTTTG ACTGTAAATA AAATTGTAAG GAGTAAAAAG TACTTTTTTT
     5641 TCTAAAAAAA TGTAATTAAG TAAAAGTAAA AGTATTGATT TTTAATTGTA CTCAAGTAAA
     5701 GTAAAAATCC CCAAAAATAA TACTTAAGTA CAGTAATCAA GTAAAATTAC TCAAGTACTT
     5761 TACACCTCTG GTTCTTGACC CCCTACCTTC AGCAAGCCCA GCAGATCCAC TAGTTCTAGA
     5821 GCGGCCGCCA CCGCGGTGGA GCTCCAGCTT TTGTTCCCTT TAGTGAGGGT TAATTGCGCG
     5881 CTTGGCGTAA TCATGGTCAT AGCTGTTTCC TGTGTGAAAT TGTTATCCGC TCACAATTCC
     5941 ACACAACATA CGAGCCGGAA GCATAAAGTG TAAAGCCTGG GGTGCCTAAT GAGTGAGCTA
     6001 ACTCACATTA ATTGCGTTGC GCTCACTGCC CGCTTTCCAG TCGGGAAACC TGTCGTGCCA
     6061 GCTGCATTAA TGAATCGGCC AACGCGCGGG GAGAGGCGGT TTGCGTATTG GGCGCTCTTC
     6121 CGCTTCCTCG CTCACTGACT CGCTGCGCTC GGTCGTTCGG CTGCGGCGAG CGGTATCAGC
     6181 TCACTCAAAG GCGGTAATAC GGTTATCCAC AGAATCAGGG GATAACGCAG GAAAGAACAT
     6241 GTGAGCAAAA GGCCAGCAAA AGGCCAGGAA CCGTAAAAAG GCCGCGTTGC TGGCGTTTTT
     6301 CCATAGGCTC CGCCCCCCTG ACGAGCATCA CAAAAATCGA CGCTCAAGTC AGAGGTGGCG
     6361 AAACCCGACA GGACTATAAA GATACCAGGC GTTTCCCCCT GGAAGCTCCC TCGTGCGCTC
     6421 TCCTGTTCCG ACCCTGCCGC TTACCGGATA CCTGTCCGCC TTTCTCCCTT CGGGAAGCGT
     6481 GGCGCTTTCT CATAGCTCAC GCTGTAGGTA TCTCAGTTCG GTGTAGGTCG TTCGCTCCAA
     6541 GCTGGGCTGT GTGCACGAAC CCCCCGTTCA GCCCGACCGC TGCGCCTTAT CCGGTAACTA
     6601 TCGTCTTGAG TCCAACCCGG TAAGACACGA CTTATCGCCA CTGGCAGCAG CCACTGGTAA
     6661 CAGGATTAGC AGAGCGAGGT ATGTAGGCGG TGCTACAGAG TTCTTGAAGT GGTGGCCTAA
     6721 CTACGGCTAC ACTAGAAGGA CAGTATTTGG TATCTGCGCT CTGCTGAAGC CAGTTACCTT
     6781 CGGAAAAAGA GTTGGTAGCT CTTGATCCGG CAAACAAACC ACCGCTGGTA GCGGTGGTTT
     6841 TTTTGTTTGC AAGCAGCAGA TTACGCGCAG AAAAAAAGGA TCTCAAGAAG ATCCTTTGAT
     6901 CTTTTCTACG GGGTCTGACG CTCAGTGGAA CGAAAACTCA CGTTAAGGGA TTTTGGTCAT
     6961 GAGATTATCA AAAAGGATCT TCACCTAGAT CCTTTTAAAT TAAAAATGAA GTTTTAAATC
     7021 AATCTAAAGT ATATATGAGT AAACTTGGTC TGACAGTTAC CAATGCTTAA TCAGTGAGGC
     7081 ACCTATCTCA GCGATCTGTC TATTTCGTTC ATCCATAGTT GCCTGACTCC CCGTCGTGTA
     7141 GATAACTACG ATACGGGAGG GCTTACCATC TGGCCCCAGT GCTGCAATGA TACCGCGAGA
     7201 CCCACGCTCA CCGGCTCCAG ATTTATCAGC AATAAACCAG CCAGCCGGAA GGGCCGAGCG
     7261 CAGAAGTGGT CCTGCAACTT TATCCGCCTC CATCCAGTCT ATTAATTGTT GCCGGGAAGC
     7321 TAGAGTAAGT AGTTCGCCAG TTAATAGTTT GCGCAACGTT GTTGCCATTG CTACAGGCAT
     7381 CGTGGTGTCA CGCTCGTCGT TTGGTATGGC TTCATTCAGC TCCGGTTCCC AACGATCAAG
     7441 GCGAGTTACA TGATCCCCCA TGTTGTGCAA AAAAGCGGTT AGCTCCTTCG GTCCTCCGAT
     7501 CGTTGTCAGA AGTAAGTTGG CCGCAGTGTT ATCACTCATG GTTATGGCAG CACTGCATAA
     7561 TTCTCTTACT GTCATGCCAT CCGTAAGATG CTTTTCTGTG ACTGGTGAGT ACTCAACCAA
     7621 GTCATTCTGA GAATAGTGTA TGCGGCGACC GAGTTGCTCT TGCCCGGCGT CAATACGGGA
     7681 TAATACCGCG CCACATAGCA GAACTTTAAA AGTGCTCATC ATTGGAAAAC GTTCTTCGGG
     7741 GCGAAAACTC TCAAGGATCT TACCGCTGTT GAGATCCAGT TCGATGTAAC CCACTCGTGC
     7801 ACCCAACTGA TCTTCAGCAT CTTTTACTTT CACCAGCGTT TCTGGGTGAG CAAAAACAGG
     7861 AAGGCAAAAT GCCGCAAAAA AGGGAATAAG GGCGACACGG AAATGTTGAA TACTCATACT
     7921 CTTCCTTTTT CAATATTATT GAAGCATTTA TCAGGGTTAT TGTCTCATGA GCGGATACAT
     7981 ATTTGAATGT ATTTAGAAAA ATAAACAAAT AGGGGTTCCG CGCACATTTC CCCGAAAAGT
     8041 G
//
