>Addgene plasmid #90151 | pT2-cryR;dusp5CE1-P1Egfp | addgene full sequence | sequence record 178821 | Addgene NGS Result
GGTAATGTCAGACCTGGTAACTCCTTACTGTAACTTATTGCACCTGATGAACAAAAGATGTGAACTGAAC
GCAAGTAGGAGGCTAATAGAGGCTAGTACAGTACAAAGATCCCCAAATGATGTGTGCCGGCCTTAGTGGA
GGCAGACCCCTGGTTATATACCTGTGCTGCAGAAAGAGGGGCTTACAAATGGATCTCTCTGGAATGGCAT
TATCTCATGGTGGGAACAGTGTTGTCAGCAGAATCAGCGGGGTGGACTCTGACCTGAGAATGACAGTCTA
GCACTGAATGGCTCAGACAATACTCTTGTGGCCAACTATCACCGGAAAATAAGTGCCTGCCAAAACAAAC
CAGACCAGATGAAGCTACATGGCTGTAGAACGTCAGTATTTAATGTGTTGTGGCCACTTGGTTCACCAGA
TTTAAGAGCTAATTTTTTTAAATATCACAGATAATCAATCGCTTTTTTTTTTCTTGACTGAAAAGCTTAG
ACTGGAAAATTCTTTGAAAAAGTTTGCACTACAGAAAATAAATACATAACATCCTGCACTGAATGCACAC
TATTAATAGAAAAGAGAGCATTATTGTAGGAAATGTATTGTATATGTACATTCTGTGCATTTCACAATTT
TCTCGAGCAGGAAACAGCTATGACCATGATTACGCCAAGCTATCAACTTTGTATAGAAAAGTTGGTTAAA
ACAACTACACTTTCATAAAGGTCAACATCTACATATCTACAAGCATTACATTTTTTGTTTTCAACTGCTG
TATAAGCAACATGTGCTAACATGTAATAGGCGGCAAGACAGCTGAGTAAAATCTGCAAAACACACACACA
CACACACACTCATGCACTTGAGCAGCAGATGAAGATCTGTCTGTGGTTCATTAGTAATGAGGCTCTCGCA
GACACACCTCATCTCCACCCTGCTGCTGTGGAACTGGGAGTTTTACGCCACACCACAGTTTCATTCTCAC
TCTAAATGGAAACTGTGCGTGCACTCCCCAATTTAAGCACACAACCTAATTTTTCAAAAGATGGCCACAA
AGTTTGAGCTGACCAGTTGGATGTTGTGTTGTTTTTGCTGAGTCCTCGAGGTATGGGATGTTTACATGCC
CTGAGGATGTGCATTGTTTCTCATGCCTGGTCTTGTAGCTGCCAGTCTAGATCTGCTGAGAGCTGTTCCC
ATTTCCTGCTTTACAGGAAGTGTCGGCCCCCACTGGTCTTTGTCACTCAGAGAGACAGGAAGAGGAAACG
GCCCACAGGAAACATCTCCCCCACTTGCTACGAATCATCCCGCAACATGAGCCTACAAGCACAAACTGTT
TTCATTTAGTTAGTTTATGGTAGAACACACTGTGAAAGTGAAGATGTTTGCAATGGTCTGACCTAAATGC
TTTTATTTGTGTGACACAATGTAATTAGGACAGTTAATGCATGATTAAGTAGTCGAACAAGTTTGTACAA
AAAAGCAGGCTCGCTATTCAGTCAAATTTTGCCAACAACTTGTTTTTATGAAATACAAAGGACCAGATTC
AGCTTTAATTTTCTTACTGAAGAAAAAAGTTGTTTATATATGATACATTAAAAGCATATTTTTGTTTTTG
AGGTATTTCTTTTAAGTGCTTGAACTTTTAAAGTGACAAACTGAAGTACCTCATCATCCTTTGTTGGTGT
GGGCGATAAAATAGCCTAGTTGTCCTAAAATAACCTTCTATGTTGTCGTTTTCAAATACTTTCAAGGTTA
TTACAATAAATGAGCGCTTGAATTACAAGAAAGTGACACATATGAGCAGCACCGTGATGAACCGATGAGT
TAAATGTTCAGTATTTATTCGCCTCACTCGGTTTTCAAGGGCGGGTTCAGTCAACAGAATGTGGGCGCGC
TCCCGTGTCGGTGTGTCCATATATGGTTCGTGACGTCAAGCGCCGGAGGTTCCATTCACATAAAACCGAT
CAGACGGAATCCCCTTGGAGGAAATGTAGACTCAGGCTCAGTACGCAGGGTTTAGTAGGCAACCTACACC
CCTGAAACATCCACATCCCTATTTATCGCCACCATGGTGAGCAAGGGCGAGGAGCTGTTCACCGGGGTGG
TGCCCATCCTGGTCGAGCTGGACGGCGACGTAAACGGCCACAAGTTCAGCGTGTCCGGCGAGGGCGAGGG
CGATGCCACCTACGGCAAGCTGACCCTGAAGTTCATCTGCACCACCGGCAAGCTGCCCGTGCCCTGGCCC
ACCCTCGTGACCACCCTGACCTACGGCGTGCAGTGCTTCAGCCGCTACCCCGACCACATGAAGCAGCACG
ACTTCTTCAAGTCCGCCATGCCCGAAGGCTACGTCCAGGAGCGCACCATCTTCTTCAAGGACGACGGCAA
CTACAAGACCCGCGCCGAGGTGAAGTTCGAGGGCGACACCCTGGTGAACCGCATCGAGCTGAAGGGCATC
GACTTCAAGGAGGACGGCAACATCCTGGGGCACAAGCTGGAGTACAACTACAACAGCCACAACGTCTATA
TCATGGCCGACAAGCAGAAGAACGGCATCAAGGTGAACTTCAAGATCCGCCACAACATCGAGGACGGCAG
CGTGCAGCTCGCCGACCACTACCAGCAGAACACCCCCATCGGCGACGGCCCCGTGCTGCTGCCCGACAAC
CACTACCTGAGCACCCAGTCCGCCCTGAGCAAAGACCCCAACGAGAAGCGCGATCACATGGTCCTGCTGG
AGTTCGTGACCGCCGCCGGGATCACTCTCGGCATGGACGAGCTGTACAAGTCCGGACTCAGATCTCGAGC
TCAAGCTTCGAATTCTGCAGTCGACGGTACCGCGGGCCCGGGATCCACCGGATCTAGATAACTGATACCC
AGCTTTCTTGTACAAAGTGGGGCGCGCCTACGTAACTAGTCTCGAGCAACTTTATTATACATAGTTGATA
ATTCACTGGCCGTCGTTTTACGGTACCATCGATGATGATCCAGACATGATAAGATACATTGATGAGTTTG
GACAAACCACAACTAGAATGCAGTGAAAAAAATGCTTTATTTGTGAAATTTGTGATGCTATTGCTTTATT
TGTAACCATTATAAGCTGCAATAAACAAGTTAACAACAACAATTGCATTCATTTTATGTTTCAGGTTCAG
GGGGAGGTGTGGGAGGTTTTTTAAAGCAAGTAAAACCTCTACAAATGTGGTATGGCTGATTATGATCCTC
TAGATCAGATCTGCGAAGATACGGCCACGGGTGCTCTTGATCCTGTGGCTGATTTTGGACTGTGCTGCTC
GCAGCTGCTGATGAATCACATACTTCCTCCATTTTCTTCCACTGATTGACTGTTATAATTTCCCTAATTT
CCAGGTCAAGGTGCTGTGCATTGTGGTAATAGATGTGACATGACGTCACTTCCAAAGGACCAATGAACAT
GTCTGACCAATTTCATATAATGTGAAAACGATTTTCATAGGCAGAATAAATAACATTTAAATTAAACTGG
GCATCAGCGCAATTCAATTGGTTTGGTAATAGCAAGGGAAAATAGAATGAAGTGATCTCCAAAAAATAAG
TACTTTTTGACTGTAAATAAAATTGTAAGGAGTAAAAAGTACTTTTTTTTCTAAAAAAATGTAATTAAGT
AAAAGTAAAAGTATTGATTTTTAATTGTACTCAAGTAAAGTAAAAATCCCCAAAAATAATACTTAAGTAC
AGTAATCAAGTAAAATTACTCAAGTACTTTACACCTCTGGTTCTTGACCCCCTACCTTCAGCAAGCCCAG
CAGATCCACTAGTTCTAGAGCGGCCGCCACCGCGGTGGAGCTCCAGCTTTTGTTCCCTTTAGTGAGGGTT
AATTGCGCGCTTGGCGTAATCATGGTCATAGCTGTTTCCTGTGTGAAATTGTTATCCGCTCACAATTCCA
CACAACATACGAGCCGGAAGCATAAAGTGTAAAGCCTGGGGTGCCTAATGAGTGAGCTAACTCACATTAA
TTGCGTTGCGCTCACTGCCCGCTTTCCAGTCGGGAAACCTGTCGTGCCAGCTGCATTAATGAATCGGCCA
ACGCGCGGGGAGAGGCGGTTTGCGTATTGGGCGCTCTTCCGCTTCCTCGCTCACTGACTCGCTGCGCTCG
GTCGTTCGGCTGCGGCGAGCGGTATCAGCTCACTCAAAGGCGGTAATACGGTTATCCACAGAATCAGGGG
ATAACGCAGGAAAGAACATGTGAGCAAAAGGCCAGCAAAAGGCCAGGAACCGTAAAAAGGCCGCGTTGCT
GGCGTTTTTCCATAGGCTCCGCCCCCCTGACGAGCATCACAAAAATCGACGCTCAAGTCAGAGGTGGCGA
AACCCGACAGGACTATAAAGATACCAGGCGTTTCCCCCTGGAAGCTCCCTCGTGCGCTCTCCTGTTCCGA
CCCTGCCGCTTACCGGATACCTGTCCGCCTTTCTCCCTTCGGGAAGCGTGGCGCTTTCTCATAGCTCACG
CTGTAGGTATCTCAGTTCGGTGTAGGTCGTTCGCTCCAAGCTGGGCTGTGTGCACGAACCCCCCGTTCAG
CCCGACCGCTGCGCCTTATCCGGTAACTATCGTCTTGAGTCCAACCCGGTAAGACACGACTTATCGCCAC
TGGCAGCAGCCACTGGTAACAGGATTAGCAGAGCGAGGTATGTAGGCGGTGCTACAGAGTTCTTGAAGTG
GTGGCCTAACTACGGCTACACTAGAAGAACAGTATTTGGTATCTGCGCTCTGCTGAAGCCAGTTACCTTC
GGAAAAAGAGTTGGTAGCTCTTGATCCGGCAAACAAACCACCGCTGGTAGCGGTGGTTTTTTTGTTTGCA
AGCAGCAGATTACGCGCAGAAAAAAAGGATCTCAAGAAGATCCTTTGATCTTTTCTACGGGGTCTGACGC
TCAGTGGAACGAAAACTCACGTTAAGGCATTTTGGTCATGAGATTATCAAAAAGGATCTTCACCTAGATC
CTTTTAAATTAAAAATGAAGTTTTAAATCAATCTAAAGTATATATGAGTAAACTTGGTCTGACAGTTACC
AATGCTTAATCAGTGAGGCACCTATCTCAGCGATCTGTCTATTTCGTTCATCCATAGTTGCCTGACTCCC
CGTCGTGTAGATAACTACGATACGGGAGGGCTTACCATCTGGCCCCAGTGCTGCAATGATACCGCGAGAC
CCACGCTCACCGGCTCCAGATTTATCAGCAATAAACCAGCCAGCCGGAAGGGCCGAGCGCAGAAGTGGTC
CTGCAACTTTATCCGCCTCCATCCAGTCTATTAATTGTTGCCGGGAAGCTAGAGTAAGTAGTTCGCCAGT
TAATAGTTTGCGCAACGTTGTTGCCATTGCTACAGGCATCGTGGTGTCACGCTCGTCGTTTGGTATGGCT
TCATTCAGCTCCGGTTCCCAACGATCAAGGCGAGTTACATGATCCCCCATGTTGTGCAAAAAAGCGGTTA
GCTCCTTCGGTCCTCCGATCGTTGTCAGAAGTAAGTTGGCCGCAGTGTTATCACTCATGGTTATGGCAGC
ACTGCATAATTCTCTTACTGTCATGCCATCCGTAAGATGCTTTTCTGTGACTGGTGAGTACTCAACCAAG
TCATTCTGAGAATAGTGTATGCGGCGACCGAGTTGCTCTTGCCCGGCGTCAATACGGGATAATACCGCGC
CACATAGCAGAACTTTAAAAGTGCTCATCATTGGAAAACGTTCTTCGGGGCGAAAACTCTCAAGGATCTT
ACCGCTGTTGAGATCCAGTTCGATGTAACCCACTCGTGCACCCAACTGATCTTCAGCATCTTTTACTTTC
ACCAGCGTTTCTGGGTGAGCAAAAACAGGAAGGCAAAATGCCGCAAAAAAGGGAATAAGGGCGACACGGA
AATGTTGAATACTCATACTCTTCCTTTTTCAATATTATTGAAGCATTTATCAGGGTTATTGTCTCATGAG
CGGATACATATTTGAATGTATTTAGAAAAATAAACAAATAGGGGTTCCGCGCACATTTCCCCGAAAAGTG
CCACCTAAATTGTAAGCGTTAATATTTTGTTAAAATTCGCGTTAAATTTTTGTTAAATCAGCTCATTTTT
TAACCAATAGGCCGAAATCGGCAAAATCCCTTATAAATCAAAAGAATAGACCGAGATAGGGTTGAGTGTT
GTTCCAGTTTGGAACAAGAGTCCACTATTAAAGAACGTGGACTCCAACGTCAAAGGGCGAAAAACCGTCT
ATCAGGGCGATGGCCCACGCTGGCTAAGAACTCATCAGCCTCCCCGGTCCATCTACCCACGTACCAATGC
ACCAATTGGCCACAATGACGGCTACTACATGGTGCCATTCCTTCCTCTTTATAGGAATGGAGACTACCTC
CTGTCCAACAATGCTCTTGGATACGAGTACGCCTACCTGTTGGACCCAGGTCATTGCACAACACCAGAAA
TGCCCTCTGATCTGCAAAAGACGTGAATATCTGTTCAGACACCCATATCCACTCTGTTCCACACAGGTCA
GAGGTTTGTCCAGGAGTTCTTGACAGAGGTGTAAAAAGTACTCAAAAATTTTACTCAAGTGAAAGTACAA
GTACTTAGGGAAAATTTTACTCAATTAAAAGTAAAAGTATCTGGCTAGAATCTTACTTGAGTAAAAGTAA
AAAAGTACTCCATTAAAATTGTACTTGAGTATTAAGGAAGTAAAAGTAAAAGCAAGAAAGAAAACTAGAG
ATTCTTGTTTAAGCTTTTAATCTCAAAAAACATTAAATGAAATGCATACAAGGTTTTATCCTGCTTTAGA
ACTGTTTGTATTTAATTATCAAACTATAAGACAGACAATCTAATGCCAGTACACGCTACTCAAAGTTGTA
AAACCTCAGATTTAACTTCAGTAGAAGCTGATTCTCAAAATTGTTAGTGTCAAGCCTAGCTCTTTTGGGG
CTGAAAAGCAATCCTGCAGTGCTGAAAAGCCTCTCACAGGCAGCCGATGCGGGAAGAGGTGTATTAGTCT
TGATAGAGAGGCTGCAAATAGCAGGAAACGTGAGCAGAGACTCCCTGGTGTCTGAAACACAGGCCCATTT
ACGCCTTAAGATACATTGATGAGTTTGGACAAACCACAACTAGAATGCAGTGAAAAAAATGCTTTATTTG
TGAAATTTGTGATGCTATTGCTTTATTTGTAACCATTATAAGCTGCAATAAACAAGTTAACAACAACAAT
TGCATTCATTTTATGTTTCAGGTTCAGGGGGAGGTGTGGGAGGTTTTTTAAAGCAAGTAAAACCTCTACA
AATGTGGTATGGCTGATTATGATCTAGAGTCGCGGCCGCTTTACTTGTACAGCTCGTCCATGCCGCCGGT
GGAGTGGTGGCCCTCGGCGCGCTCGTACTGTTCCACGATGGTGTAGTCCTCGTTGTGGGAGGTGATGTCC
AGCTTGATGTTGACGTTGTAGGCGCCGGGCAGCTGCACGGGCTTCTTGGCCTTGTAGGTGGTCTTGACCT
CGGCGTCGTAGTGGCCGCCGTCCTTCAGCTTCAGCCTCTGCTTGATCTCGCCCTTCAGGGCGCCGTCCTC
GGGGTACATCCGCTCGGAGGAGGCCTCCCAGCCCATGGTCTTCTTCTGCATTACGGGGCCGTCGGAGGGG
AAGTTGGTGCCGCGCAGCTTCACCTTGTAGATGAACTCGCCGTCCTGCAGGGAGGAGTCCTGGGTCACGG
TCACCACGCCGCCGTCCTCGAAGTTCATCACGCGCTCCCACTTGAAGCCCTCGGGGAAGGACAGCTTCAA
GTAGTCGGGGATGTCGGCGGGGTGCTTCACGTAGGCCTTGGAGCCGTACATGAACTGAGGGGACAGGATG
TCCCAGGCGAAGGGCAGGGGGCCGCCCTTGGTCACCTTCAGCTTGGCGGTCTGGGTGCCCTCGTAGGGGC
GGCCCTCGCCCTCGCCCTCGATCTCGAACTCGTGGCCGTTCACGGAGCCCTCCATGTGCACCTTGAAGCG
CATGAACTCCTTGATGATGGCCATGTTGTCATCCTCGCCCTTGCTCACCATGGTGGCGACC
Features (pLannotate 1.2.2; 23 found; start..end, strand, type, name):
    674..694     +  protein_bind   attB4: mutant version of attB; core recombination site for the Gateway® BP reaction BP Clonase™
   1457..1481    +  protein_bind   attB1: mutant version of attB; recombination site for the Gateway® BP reaction BP Clonase™
   2064..2780    +  CDS            EGFP: EGFP is a basic (constitutively fluorescent) green fluorescent protein published in 1996, derived from Aequorea victoria. It is reported to be a rapidly-maturing weak dimer with moderate acid sensitivity.
   2781..2846    +  misc_feature   MCS: multiple cloning site
   2870..2890    -  protein_bind   attB2: mutant version of attB; core recombination site for the Gateway® BP reaction BP Clonase™
   2917..2937    -  protein_bind   attB3: mutant version of attB; core recombination site for the Gateway® BP reaction BP Clonase™
   2941..2961    +  CDS            lacZα (fragment): LacZα fragment of β-galactosidase; lacZ fragment
   2977..3111    -  polyA_signal   SV40 poly(A) signal: SV40 polyadenylation signal
   3134..3217    -  CDS            large T antigen (fragment): large T antigen from SV40 (simian virus 40)
   3783..3823    -  misc_feature   MCS (fragment): pBluescript multiple cloning site
   3836..3854    -  promoter       T3 promoter: promoter for bacteriophage T3 RNA polymerase
   3899..3915    -  protein_bind   lac operator: The lac repressor binds to the lac operator to inhibit transcription in E. coli. This inhibition can be relieved by adding lactose or isopropyl-β-D-thiogalactopyranoside (IPTG). lac repressor encoded by lacI
   3923..3953    -  promoter       lac promoter: promoter for the E. coli lac operon
   3968..3989    -  protein_bind   CAP binding site: CAP binding activates transcription in the presence of cAMP. E. coli catabolite activator protein
   4002..4094    -  CDS            lacI (fragment): lac repressor; lacI; The lac repressor binds to the lac operator to inhibit transcription in E. coli. This inhibition can be relieved by adding lactose or isopropyl-β-D-thiogalactopyranoside (IPTG).
   4277..4865    -  rep_origin     ori: high-copy-number ColE1/pMB1/pBR322/pUC origin of replication
   5036..5896    -  CDS            AmpR: β-lactamase; bla; confers resistance to ampicillin, carbenicillin, and related antibiotics
   5897..6001    -  promoter       AmpR promoter: bla
   6027..6248    -  rep_origin     M13 ori (fragment): M13 bacteriophage origin of replication; arrow indicates direction of (+) strand synthesis
   6248..6535    +  CDS            tyr (fragment): TYRO_ORYLA - Also known as tyro. Experimental evidence at transcript level: Swiss-Prot protein existence level 2. This is a copper-containing oxidase that functions in the formation of pigments such as melanins and other polyphenolic compounds. From Oryzias latipes (Japanese rice fish) (Japanese killifish).
   7077..7198    -  polyA_signal   SV40 poly(A) signal: SV40 polyadenylation signal
   7221..7304    -  CDS            large T antigen (fragment): large T antigen from SV40 (simian virus 40)
   7324..8031    -  CDS            mCherry: mCherry is a basic (constitutively fluorescent) red fluorescent protein published in 2004, derived from Discosoma sp.. It is reported to be a very rapidly-maturing monomer with low acid sensitivity.
