[The description below was written by a language model from this plasmid's Addgene catalogue record, the feature table of its GenBank file and pLannotate feature annotations shown in this document.]
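Description:
pT2-cryR;dusp5CE1-P1Egfp is a zebrafish transgenesis reporter plasmid built by multisite Gateway recombination into the Tol2 destination backbone pDESTtol2pACrymCherry. Although catalogued as a bacterial expression vector, E. coli serves only for propagation. The plasmid carries a high-copy ColE1/pUC-type origin and a β-lactamase gene for ampicillin selection, along with pBluescript-derived remnants (lac promoter and operator, T3 promoter, a partial M13 origin). The two feature tables describe the same 8,041-nt sequence with different start coordinates. The GenBank header still carries the name and shorter length of the empty backbone.

The payload lies between attB4 and attB3. A zebrafish dusp5 candidate enhancer element of about 760 bp (dusp5enh1) sits between attB4 and attB1. It is followed by a roughly 570 bp dusp5 gene promoter fragment (P1) and an EGFP coding sequence, which ends at attB2. A short restriction-site linker occupies the third Gateway position, and an SV40 polyadenylation signal is annotated just beyond attB3. EGFP expression should therefore report the combined activity of the enhancer and its cognate promoter.

A separate cassette on the opposite strand encodes an mCherry variant with its own SV40 poly(A). The backbone and plasmid names suggest that it is driven by a crystallin promoter, giving a red lens marker for identifying transgenic carriers, but that promoter is not annotated in either table. The Tol2 transposon arms implied by the backbone name are also not labelled; a fragment matching medaka tyrosinase may reflect Tol2-flanking sequence. The associated study concerns identifying developmentally active endothelial enhancers in zebrafish, which is consistent with use as an in vivo enhancer assay construct.
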