Addgene plasmid #90151: pT2-cryR;dusp5CE1-P1Egfp
Purpose: contains dusp5 enhancer sequence, and dusp5 specific gene promoter driving expression of eGFP
Depositing lab: Nathan Lawson. Depositing organization: University of Massachusetts, Worcester. Publication: Robust Identification of Developmentally Active Endothelial Enhancers in Zebrafish Using FANS-Assisted ATAC-Seq. Quillien A, Abdalla M, Yu J, Ou J, Zhu LJ, Lawson ND. Cell Rep. 2017 Jul 18;20(3):709-720. doi: 10.1016/j.celrep.2017.06.070. PubMed 28723572.
Backbone
  Vector backbone: pDESTtol2pACrymCherry
  Backbone manufacturer: Addgene
  Vector type: Bacterial Expression
Growth in bacteria
  Bacterial resistance: Ampicillin, 100 μg/mL
  Growth temperature: 37°C
  Growth strain: DH5alpha
  Copy number: High Copy
Gene/Insert
  Gene/Insert name: dusp5E1P1Egfp
  Species: D. rerio (zebrafish)
  Entrez Gene: dusp5 (a.k.a. wu:fc03b11, wu:fc86e02)
  Tag / fusion protein: EGFP (C terminal on insert)
  Cloning method: Gateway Cloning
Terms and licenses: Academic/Nonprofit Terms; Industry Terms: Not Available to Industry
How to cite: pT2-cryR;dusp5CE1-P1Egfp was a gift from Nathan Lawson (Addgene plasmid # 90151 ; http://n2t.net/addgene:90151 ; RRID:Addgene_90151)
